>Addgene plasmid #226767 | p48.unipolyA.dNGFR.mCMV.PGK.eGFP.Gem1.WPRE | addgene full sequence | sequence record 452576 | Addgene NGS Result
AAATTTCACAAATAAAGCATTTTTTTCACTGCATTCTAGTTGTGGTTTGTCCAAACTCATCAATGTATCT
TATCATGTCTGGCTCTAGCTATCCCGCCCCTAACTCCGCCCATCCCGCCCCTAACTCCGCCCAGTTCCGC
CCATTCTCCGCCCCATGGCTGACTAATTTTTTTTATTTATGCAGAGGCCGAGGCCGCCTCGGCCTCTGAG
CTATTCCAGAAGTAGTGAGGAGGCTTTTTTGGAGGCCTAGGGACGTACCCAATTCGCCCTATAGTGAGTC
GTATTACGCGCGCTCACTGGCCGTCGTTTTACAACGTCGTGACTGGGAAAACCCTGGCGTTACCCAACTT
AATCGCCTTGCAGCACATCCCCCTTTCGCCAGCTGGCGTAATAGCGAAGAGGCCCGCACCGATCGCCCTT
CCCAACAGTTGCGCAGCCTGAATGGCGAATGGG
[124 nt withheld, positions 454-577]
C
[91 nt withheld, positions 579-669]
A
[49 nt withheld, positions 671-719]
CCTTTGACGTTGGAGTCCACGTTCTTT
[37 nt withheld, positions 747-783]
ACCCTATCTCGGTCTATTCTTTTGATTTATAAGGGATTTTGCCGATTTCGGCCTATTGGTTAAAAAATGA
GCTGATTTAACAAAAATTTAACGCGAATTTTAACAAAATATTAACGCTTACAATTTAGGTGGCACTTTTC
GGGGAAATGTGCGCGGAACCCCTATTTGTTTATTTTTCTAAATACATTCAAATATGTATCCGCTCATGAG
ACAATAACCCTGATAAATGCTTCAATAATATTGAAAAAGGAAGAGTATGAGTATTCAACATTTCCGTGTC
GCCCTTATTCCCTTTTTTGCGGCATTTTGCCTTCCTGTTTTTGCTCACCCAGAAACGCTGGTGAAAGTAA
AAGATGCTGAAGATCAGTTGGGTGCACGAGTGGGTTACATCGAACTGGATCTCAACAGCGGTAAGATCCT
TGAGAGTTTTCGCCCCGAAGAACGTTTTCCAATGATGAGCACTTTTAAAGTTCTGCTATGTGGCGCGGTA
TTATCCCGTATTGACGCCGGGCAAGAGCAACTCGGTCGCCGCATACACTATTCTCAGAATGACTTGGTTG
AGTACTCACCAGTCACAGAAAAGCATCTTACGGATGGCATGACAGTAAGAGAATTATGCAGTGCTGCCAT
AACCATGAGTGATAACACTGCGGCCAACTTACTTCTGACAACGATCGGAGGACCGAAGGAGCTAACCGCT
TTTTTGCACAACATGGGGGATCATGTAACTCGCCTTGATCGTTGGGAACCGGAGCTGAATGAAGCCATAC
CAAACGACGAGCGTGACACCACGATGCCTGTAGCAATGGCAACAACGTTGCGCAAACTATTAACTGGCGA
ACTACTTACTCTAGCTTCCCGGCAACAATTAATAGACTGGATGGAGGCGGATAAAGTTGCAGGACCACTT
CTGCGCTCGGCCCTTCCGGCTGGCTGGTTTATTGCTGATAAATCTGGAGCCGGTGAGCGTGGGTCTCGCG
GTATCATTGCAGCACTGGGGCCAGATGGTAAGCCCTCCCGTATCGTAGTTATCTACACGACGGGGAGTCA
GGCAACTATGGATGAACGAAATAGACAGATCGCTGAGATAGGTGCCTCACTGATTAAGCATTGGTAACTG
TCAGACCAAGTTTACTCATATATACTTTAGATTGATTTAAAACTTCATTTTTAATTTAAAAGGATCTAGG
TGAAGATCCTTTTTGATAATCTCATGACCAAAATCCCTTAACGTGAGTTTTCGTTCCACTGAGCGTCAGA
CCCCGTAGAAAAGATCAAAGGATCTTCTTGAGATCCTTTTTTTCTGCGCGTAATCTGCTGCTTGCAAACA
AAAAAACCACCGCTACCAGCGGTGGTTTGTTTGCCGGATCAAGAGCTACCAACTCTTTTTCCGAAGGTAA
CTGGCTTCAGCAGAGCGCAGATACCAAATACTGTTCTTCTAGTGTAGCCGTAGTTAGGCCACCACTTCAA
GAACTCTGTAGCACCGCCTACATACCTCGCTCTGCTAATCCTGTTACCAGTGGCTGCTGCCAGTGGCGAT
AAGTCGTGTCTTACCGGGTTGGACTCAAGACGATAGTTACCGGATAAGGCGCAGCGGTCGGGCTGAACGG
GGGGTTCGTGCACACAGCCCAGCTTGGAGCGAACGACCTACACCGAACTGAGATACCTACAGCGTGAGCT
ATGAGAAAGCGCCACGCTTCCCGAAGGGAGAAAGGCGGACAGGTATCCGGTAAGCGGCAGGGTCGGAACA
GGAGAGCGCACGAGGGAGCTTCCAGGGGGAAACGCCTGGTATCTTTATAGTCCTGTCGGGTTTCGCCACC
TCTGACTTGAGCGTCGATTTTTGTGATGCTCGTCAGGGGGGCGGAGCCTATGGAAAAACGCCAGCAACGC
GGCCTTTTTACGGTTCCTGGCCTTTTGCTGGCCTTTTGCTCACATGTTCTTTCCTGCGTTATCCCCTGAT
TCTGTGGATAACCGTATTACCGCCTTTGAGTGAGCTGATACCGCTCGCCGCAGCCGAACGACCGAGCGCA
GCGAGTCAGTGAGCGAGGAAGCGGAAGAGCGCCCAATACGCAAACCGCCTCTCCCCGCGCGTTGGCCGAT
TCATTAATGCAGCTGGCACGACAGGTTTCCCGACTGGAAAGCGGGCAGTGAGCGCAACGCAATTAATGTG
AGTTAGCTCACTCATTAGGCACCCCAGGCTTTACACTTTATGCTTCCGGCTCGTATGTTGTGTGGAATTG
TGAGCGGATAACAATTTCACACAGGAAACAGCTATGACCATGATTACGCCAAGCGCGCAATTAACCCTCA
CTAAAGGGAACAAAAGCTGGAGCTGCAAGCTTGGCCATTGCATACGTTGTATCCATATCATAATATGTAC
ATTTATATTGGCTCATGTCCAACATTACCGCCATGTTGACATTGATTATTGACTAGTTATTAATAGTAAT
CAATTACGGGGTCATTAGTTCATAGCCCATATATGGAGTTCCGCGTTACATAACTTACGGTAAATGGCCC
GCCTGGCTGACCGCCCAACGACCCCCGCCCATTGACGTCAATAATGACGTATGTTCCCATAGTAACGCCA
ATAGGGACTTTCCATTGACGTCAATGGGTGGAGTATTTACGGTAAACTGCCCACTTGGCAGTACATCAAG
TGTATCATATGCCAAGTACGCCCCCTATTGACGTCAATGACGGTAAATGGCCCGCCTGGCATTATGCCCA
GTACATGACCTTATGGGACTTTCCTACTTGGCAGTACATCTACGTATTAGTCATCGCTATTACCATGGTG
ATGCGGTTTTGGCAGTACATCAATGGGCGTGGATAGCGGTTTGACTCACGGGGATTTCCAAGTCTCCACC
CCATTGACGTCAATGGGAGTTTGTTTTGGCACCAAAATCAACGGGACTTTCCAAAATGTCGTAACAACTC
CGCCCCATTGACGCAAATGGGCGGTAGGCGTGTACGGTGGGAGGTCTATATAAGCAGAGCTCGTTTAGTG
AACCGGGGTCTCTCTGGTTAGACCAGATCTGAGCCTGGGAGCTCTCTGGCTAACTAGGGAACCCACTGCT
TAAGCCTCAATAAAGCTTGCCTTGAGTGCTTCAAGTAGTGTGTGCCCGTCTGTTGTGTGACTCTGGTAAC
TAGAGATCCCTCAGACCCTTTTAGTCAGTGTGGAAAATCTCTAGCAGTGGCGCCCGAACAGGGACTTGAA
AGCGAAAGGGAAACCAGAGGAGCTCTCTCGACGCAGGACTCGGCTTGCTGAAGCGCGCACGGCAAGAGGC
GAGGGGCGGCGACTGGTGAGTACGCCAAAAATTTTGACTAGCGGAGGCTAGAAGGAGAGAGATGGGTGCG
AGAGCGTCAGTATTAAGCGGGGGAGAATTAGATCGCGATGGGAAAAAATTCGGTTAAGGCCAGGGGGAAA
GAAAAAATATAAATTAAAACATATAGTATGGGCAAGCAGGGAGCTAGAACGATTCGCAGTTAATCCTGGC
CTGTTAGAAACATCAGAAGGCTGTAGACAAATACTGGGACAGCTACAACCATCCCTTCAGACAGGATCAG
AAGAACTTAGATCATTATATAATACAGTAGCAACCCTCTATTGTGTGCATCAAAGGATAGAGATAAAAGA
CACCAAGGAAGCTTTAGACAAGATAGAGGAAGAGCAAAACAAAAGTAAGACCACCGCACAGCAAGCGGCC
GCTGATCTTCAGACCTGGAGGAGGAGATATGAGGGACAATTGGAGAAGTGAATTATATAAATATAAAGTA
GTAAAAATTGAACCATTAGGAGTAGCACCCACCAAGGCAAAGAGAAGAGTGGTGCAGAGAGAAAAAAGAG
CAGTGGGAATAGGAGCTTTGTTCCTTGGGTTCTTGGGAGCAGCAGGAAGCACTATGGGCGCAGCGTCAAT
GACGCTGACGGTACAGGCCAGACAATTATTGTCTGGTATAGTGCAGCAGCAGAACAATTTGCTGAGGGCT
ATTGAGGCGCAACAGCATCTGTTGCAACTCACAGTCTGGGGCATCAAGCAGCTCCAGGCAAGAATCCTGG
CTGTGGAAAGATACCTAAAGGATCAACAGCTCCTGGGGATTTGGGGTTGCTCTGGAAAACTCATTTGCAC
CACTGCTGTGCCTTGGAATGCTAGTTGGAGTAATAAATCTCTGGAACAGATTTGGAATCACACGACCTGG
ATGGAGTGGGACAGAGAAATTAACAATTACACAAGCTTAATACACTCCTTAATTGAAGAATCGCAAAACC
AGCAAGAAAAGAATGAACAAGAATTATTGGAATTAGATAAATGGGCAAGTTTGTGGAATTGGTTTAACAT
AACAAATTGGCTGTGGTATATAAAATTATTCATAATGATAGTAGGAGGCTTGGTAGGTTTAAGAATAGTT
TTTGCTGTACTTTCTATAGTGAATAGAGTTAGGCAGGGATATTCACCATTATCGTTTCAGACCCACCTCC
CAACCCCGAGGGGACCCGACAGGCCCGAAGGAATAGAAGAAGAAGGTGGAGAGAGAGACAGAGACAGATC
CATTCGATTAGTGAACGGATCTCGACGGTATCGGTTAACTTTTAAAAGAAAAGGGGGGATTGGGGGGTAC
AGTGCAGGGGAAAGAATAGTAGACATAATAGCAACAGACATACAAACTAAAGAATTACAAAAACAAATTA
CAAAAATTCAAAATTTTATCGATCACGAGACTAGCCTCGAGAGATCTGATCATAATCAGCCATACCACAT
TTGTAGAGGTTTTACTTGCTTTAAAAAACCTCCCACACCTCCCCCTGAACCTGAAACATAAAATGAATGC
AATTGTTGTTGTTAACTTGTTTATTGCAGCTTATAATGGTTACAAATAAGGCAATAGCATCACAAATTTC
ACAAATAAGGCATTTTTTTCACTGCATTCTAGTTTTGGTTTGTCCAAACTCATCAATGTATCTTATCATG
TCTGGATCTCAAATCCCTCGGAAGCTGCGCCTGTCATCGAATTCCTGCAGCCCGGTGCATGACTAAGCTA
GCTCAGTTAGCCTCCCCCATCTCCCCTAGAGGATCCCCCTGTTCCACCTCTTGAAGGCTATGTAGGCCAC
AAGGCCCACAACCACAGCAGCCAGGATGGAGCAATAGACAGGGATGAGGTTGTCGGTGGTGCCTCGGGTC
ACCACGGGCTGGGAGCTGCCCATCACTGTGGTCACCACACCTGCCACCGTGCTGGCTATGAGGTCTTGTT
CTGGAGGTGCCTCAGGCTCCTGGGTGCTGGGGGCTGTGCTGTCCGAGCCCTCTGGGGGTGTGGACCGTGT
AATCCAACGGCCAGGGATCTCCTCGCACTCGGCGTCGGCCCAGCGTGTGCACTCGCGGAGCTGGCGCTCG
GTGTCCTCGCACACGGTGCAGGGCAGGCACGGGTCCACGTGGTTGGCCTCGTCGGAATACGTGCCGTCGG
GGCACTCCTCGCACACGGTGTTCTGCTTGTCCTGGCAGGAGAACACGAGGCCCGAGCCCGCCTCGCACAC
GCGGCACGCCTCGCAGCGCCCAGTCGTCTCATCCTGGTAGTAGCCGTAGGCGCAGCGGCACACGGCGTCG
TCGGCCTCCACGCACGGCGCCGACATGCTCTGGAGCCCCACGCACTCGGTGCACGGCTTGCACGGCTCGG
TCGCGCTCACCACGTCGGAGAACGTCACGCTGTCCAGGCAGGGCTCACACACGGTCTGGTTGGCTCCACA
AGGCTGGGCCACACCCTCGCCCAGGTTGCAGGCTTTGCAGCACTCACCGCTGTGTGTGTACAGGCCTGTG
GGGCATGCCTCCTTGGCACCTCCAAGGGACACCCCCAGAAGCAGCAACAGCAGCAGGCGCGGCCCGTCCA
TGGCGCGGCCGGTGGCACCTGCCCCCATCGCCCGCCTCCCGCGGCAGCGCTCGACTTCCAGCTCGGTCCG
CTTTGCGGACTGATGGGGCTGCGCTGCGCTGCGCTCCAGCGCCCCCCCTGCCCGCCGGAGCTGGCCGCGG
CCCGAATTCCGCGGAGGCTGGATCGGTCCCGGTGTCTTCTATGGAGGTCAAAACAGCGTGGATGGCGTCT
CCAGGCGATCTGACGGTTCACTAAACGAGCTCTGCTTATATAGGCCTCCCACCGTACACGCCTACCCTCG
AGAAGCTTGATATCGAATTCCACGGGGTTGGGGTTGCGCCTTTTCCAAGGCAGCCCTGGGTTTGCGCAGG
GACGCGGCTGCTCTGGGCGTGGTTCCGGGAAACGCAGCGGCGCCGACCCTGGGTCTCGCACATTCTTCAC
GTCCGTTCGCAGCGTCACCCGGATCTTCGCCGCTACCCTTGTGGGCCCCCCGGCGACGCTTCCTGCTCCG
CCCCTAAGTCGGGAAGGTTCCTTGCGGTTCGCGGCGTGCCGGACGTGACAAACGGAAGCCGCACGTCTCA
CTAGTACCCTCGCAGACGGACAGCGCCAGGGAGCAATGGCAGCGCGCCGACCGCGATGGGCTGTGGCCAA
TAGCGGCTGCTCAGCAGGGCGCGCCGAGAGCAGCGGCCGGGAAGGGGCGGTGCGGGAGGCGGGGTGTGGG
GCGGTAGTGTGGGCCCTGTTCCTGCCCGCGCGGTGTTCCGCATTCTGCAAGCCTCCGGAGCGCACGTCGG
CAGTCGGCTCCCTCGTTGACCGAATCACCGACCTCTCTCCCCAGGGGGATCCACCGGTGCCACCATGGTG
TCAAAGGGGGAGGAGTTGTTTACTGGTGTTGTACCCATACTCGTTGAACTGGATGGCGACGTAAATGGAC
ATAAGTTCAGCGTTTCCGGTGAGGGGGAAGGAGACGCCACTTATGGCAAACTGACCTTGAAGTTCATATG
CACAACAGGAAAACTTCCTGTTCCCTGGCCAACTTTGGTGACAACTTTGACCTATGGCGTACAGTGCTTT
TCTCGCTATCCCGATCATATGAAGCAGCATGACTTTTTCAAAAGCGCCATGCCTGAAGGATACGTGCAAG
AGAGAACCATTTTCTTTAAGGATGATGGAAACTATAAGACCCGGGCTGAAGTCAAATTTGAGGGTGATAC
ATTGGTAAACCGGATAGAATTGAAGGGGATAGATTTCAAAGAAGATGGAAATATACTCGGACACAAACTG
GAGTACAATTACAACAGTCACAATGTGTACATTATGGCTGACAAACAGAAGAATGGTATCAAGGTTAACT
TTAAAATTAGGCATAACATAGAGGACGGTTCAGTGCAGCTGGCTGACCACTACCAACAAAACACCCCTAT
TGGTGACGGTCCTGTTCTCTTGCCAGATAACCATTACTTGTCCACTCAATCCGCCCTGAGCAAAGACCCC
AATGAAAAGCGGGACCACATGGTGCTTTTGGAGTTCGTTACAGCTGCTGGCATCACTCTCGGCATGGACG
AACTGTACAAGGTGGAAATGAATCCAAGTATGAAACAGAAGCAAGAAGAAATTAAGGAAAATATTAAAAA
CTCCAGTGTTCCTAGACGCACTCTCAAGATGATTCAGCCCAGCGCAAGCGGTTCACTGGTAGGCCGGGAG
AACGAGTTGTCTGCAGGCTTGTCCAAGAGAAAGCATAGGAACGATCATCTGACTAGCACAACAAGTTCCC
CAGGAGTAATAGTACCAGAGAGCAGCGAAAACAAGAATTTGGGCGGCGTCACTCAGGAGTCCTTCGACCT
CATGATCAAGGAGAACCCATCAAGCCAATACTGGAAAGAGGTCGCAGAAAAACGAAGAAAAGCCCTGTGA
GTCGACAATCAACCTCTGGATTACAAAATTTGTGAAAGATTGACTGGTATTCTTAACTATGTTGCTCCTT
TTACGCTATGTGGATACGCTGCTTTAATGCCTTTGTATCATGCTATTGCTTCCCGTATGGCTTTCATTTT
CTCCTCCTTGTATAAATCCTGGTTGCTGTCTCTTTATGAGGAGTTGTGGCCCGTTGTCAGGCAACGTGGC
GTGGTGTGCACTGTGTTTGCTGACGCAACCCCCACTGGTTGGGGCATTGCCACCACCTGTCAGCTCCTTT
CCGGGACTTTCGCTTTCCCCCTCCCTATTGCCACGGCGGAACTCATCGCCGCCTGCCTTGCCCGCTGCTG
GACAGGGGCTCGGCTGTTGGGCACTGACAATTCCGTGGTGTTGTCGGGGAAGCTGACGTCCTTTCCATGG
CTGCTCGCCTGTGTTGCCACCTGGATTCTGCGCGGGACGTCCTTCTGCTACGTCCCTTCGGCCCTCAATC
CAGCGGACCTTCCTTCCCGCGGCCTGCTGCCGGCTCTAGAGCCTCTTCCGCGTCTTCGCCTTCCCGGGTC
GAGCTCGGTACCTTTAAGACCAATGACTTACAAGGCAGCTGTAGATCTTAGCCACTTTTTAAAAGAAAAG
GGGGGACTGGAAGGGCTAATTCACTCCCAACGAAGACAAGATCTGCTTTTTGCTTGTACTGGGTCTCTCT
GGTTAGACCAGATCTGAGCCTGGGAGCTCTCTGGCTAACTAGGGAACCCACTGCTTAAGCCTCAATAAAG
CTTGCCTTGAGTGCTTCAAGTAGTGTGTGCCCGTCTGTTGTGTGACTCTGGTAACTAGAGATCCCTCAGA
CCCTTTTAGTCAGTGTGGAAAATCTCTAGCAGTAGTAGTTCATGTCATCTTATTATTCAGTATTTATAAC
TTGCAAAGAAATGAATATCAGAGAGTGAGAGGAACTTGTTTATTGCAGCTTATAATGGTTACAAATAAAG
CAATAGCATCAC
Features (pLannotate 1.2.2; 33 found; start..end, strand, type, name):
    112..247     +  rep_origin     SV40 ori: SV40 origin of replication
    268..286     -  promoter       T7 promoter: promoter for bacteriophage T7 RNA polymerase
    294..449     +  CDS            lacZα (fragment): LacZα fragment of β-galactosidase; lacZ fragment
    454..882     +  rep_origin     f1 ori (sequence partly withheld): f1 bacteriophage origin of replication; arrow indicates direction of (+) strand synthesis
    935..1039    +  promoter       AmpR promoter: bla
   1040..1900    +  CDS            AmpR: β-lactamase; bla; confers resistance to ampicillin, carbenicillin, and related antibiotics
   2071..2659    +  rep_origin     ori: high-copy-number ColE1/pMB1/pBR322/pUC origin of replication
   2842..2934    +  CDS            lacI (fragment): lac repressor; lacI; The lac repressor binds to the lac operator to inhibit transcription in E. coli. This inhibition can be relieved by adding lactose or isopropyl-β-D-thiogalactopyranoside (IPTG).
   2947..2968    +  protein_bind   CAP binding site: CAP binding activates transcription in the presence of cAMP. E. coli catabolite activator protein
   2983..3013    +  promoter       lac promoter: promoter for the E. coli lac operon
   3021..3037    +  protein_bind   lac operator: The lac repressor binds to the lac operator to inhibit transcription in E. coli. This inhibition can be relieved by adding lactose or isopropyl-β-D-thiogalactopyranoside (IPTG). lac repressor encoded by lacI
   3082..3100    +  promoter       T3 promoter: promoter for bacteriophage T3 RNA polymerase
   3201..3580    +  enhancer       CMV enhancer: human cytomegalovirus immediate early enhancer
   3581..3784    +  promoter       CMV promoter: human cytomegalovirus (CMV) immediate early promoter
   3799..3979    +  LTR            5' LTR (truncated): truncated 5' long terminal repeat (LTR) from HIV-1
   4026..4151    +  misc_feature   HIV-1 Ψ: packaging signal of human immunodeficiency virus type 1
   4135..4498    +  CDS            HIV-1 gag (fragment): gag protein from human immunodeficiency virus 1; gag
   4644..4877    +  misc_feature   RRE: The Rev response element (RRE) of HIV-1 allows for Rev-dependent mRNA export from the nucleus to the cytoplasm.
   5254..5354    +  CDS            Rev (fragment): human immunodeficiency virus 1 (HIV-1) Rev protein; rev; enhances nuclear export of unspliced and incompletely spliced viral mRNAs
   5373..5490    +  misc_feature   cPPT/CTS: central polypurine tract and central termination sequence of HIV-1
   5520..5604    +  CDS            large T antigen (fragment): large T antigen from SV40 (simian virus 40)
   5627..5761    +  polyA_signal   SV40 poly(A) signal: SV40 polyadenylation signal
   5789..5808    -  misc_feature   MCS (fragment): pBluescript multiple cloning site
   5864..6691    -  CDS            NGFR (fragment): TNR16_HUMAN - Also known as TNFRSF16. Experimental evidence at protein level: Swiss-Prot protein existence level 1. Low affinity receptor which can bind to NGF, BDNF, NTF3, and NTF4. Forms a heterodimeric receptor with SORCS2 that binds the precursor forms of NGF, BDNF and NTF3 with high affinity, and has much lower affinity for mature NGF and BDNF (PubMed:24908487). Plays an important role in differentiation and survival of specific neuronal populations during development (By similarity). Can mediate cell survival as well as cell death of neural cells. Plays a role in the inactivation of RHOA
   6901..6939    -  promoter       minimal CMV promoter: human cytomegalovirus (CMV) immediate early promoter
   6941..6964    -  misc_feature   MCS (fragment): pBluescript multiple cloning site
   6967..7477    +  promoter       hPGK promoter: human phosphoglycerate kinase 1 promoter
   7498..8214    +  CDS            EGFP: EGFP is a basic (constitutively fluorescent) green fluorescent protein published in 1996, derived from Aequorea victoria. It is reported to be a rapidly-maturing weak dimer with moderate acid sensitivity.
   8221..8550    +  CDS            GMNN (fragment): GEMI_HUMAN - Experimental evidence at protein level: Swiss-Prot protein existence level 1. Inhibits DNA replication by preventing the incorporation of MCM complex into pre-replication complex (pre-RC) (PubMed:9635433, PubMed:14993212, PubMed:20129055, PubMed:24064211). It is degraded during the mitotic phase of the cell cycle (PubMed:9635433, PubMed:14993212, PubMed:24064211). Its destruction at the metaphase- anaphase transition permits replication in the succeeding cell cycle (PubMed:9635433, PubMed:14993212, PubMed:24064211). Inhibits histone acetyltransferase activity of KAT7/HBO1 in a CDT
   8560..9106    +  misc_feature   WPRE (fragment): woodchuck hepatitis virus posttranscriptional regulatory element
   9121..9189    +  CDS            nef (fragment): NEF_HV1Z2 - Experimental evidence at protein level: Swiss-Prot protein existence level 1. Extracellular Nef protein targets CD4(+) T-lymphocytes for apoptosis by interacting with CXCR4 surface receptors. From Human immunodeficiency virus type 1 group M subtype D (isolate Z2/CDC-Z34) (HIV-1).
   9191..9424    +  LTR            3' LTR (ΔU3): self-inactivating 3' long terminal repeat (LTR) from HIV-1
   9496..72      +  polyA_signal   SV40 poly(A) signal (across the origin): SV40 polyadenylation signal
