[The description below was written by a language model from this plasmid's Addgene catalogue record and pLannotate feature annotations shown in this document.]
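Description:
p48.unipolyA.dNGFR.mCMV.PGK.eGFP.Gem1.WPRE is catalogued simply as a mammalian expression "empty backbone" carrying NGFR and GFP, but its feature table shows the architecture of a third-generation, self-inactivating HIV-1 lentiviral transfer vector (9,545 nt). A CMV enhancer/promoter replaces the U3 region upstream of a truncated 5' LTR to drive genomic RNA production in packaging cells. This is followed by the Ψ packaging signal with a gag fragment, the Rev response element, the cPPT/CTS, and a ΔU3 3' LTR that inactivates LTR promoter activity after integration. An SV40 poly(A) signal lies downstream of the 3' LTR. The bacterial portion is pBluescript-like, with a high-copy ColE1/pUC origin, f1 origin, ampicillin resistance, lac/lacZα remnants and T3/T7 promoters, plus an SV40 origin.

The payload is a bidirectional expression cassette. A human PGK promoter drives, in the sense orientation, EGFP followed directly by a fragment of human geminin (GMNN), and then a WPRE that enhances transcript expression. Because geminin is degraded at the metaphase–anaphase transition, such a fusion would be expected to make fluorescence cell-cycle dependent, in the manner of FUCCI-type reporters, although the record does not state this purpose. Abutting the PGK promoter in the antisense orientation, a minimal CMV promoter drives a fragment of the low-affinity NGF receptor. The "dNGFR" in the name suggests the truncated form commonly used as an inert surface marker for antibody-based detection or sorting of transduced cells. An SV40 polyadenylation element sits beyond the antisense NGFR unit, apparently corresponding to the "unipolyA" in the name. The specific cloning position intended for user inserts is not stated.
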