Addgene plasmid #226767: p48.unipolyA.dNGFR.mCMV.PGK.eGFP.Gem1.WPRE
Purpose: (Empty Backbone) vector with NGFR and GFP
Depositing lab: Ferdinando Pucci. Depositing organization: Oregon Health & Science University. Publication: Senescent Cell-Derived Extracellular Vesicles Inhibit Cancer Recurrence by Coordinating Immune Surveillance. Ziglari T, Calistri NL, Finan JM, Derrick DS, Nakayasu ES, Burnet MC, Kyle JE, Hoare M, Heiser LM, Pucci F. Cancer Res. 2025 Mar 3;85(5):859-874. doi: 10.1158/0008-5472.CAN-24-0875. PubMed 39804967.
Backbone
  Vector backbone: backbone
  Vector type: Mammalian Expression
Growth in bacteria
  Bacterial resistance: Ampicillin, 100 μg/mL
  Growth temperature: 37°C
  Growth strain: NEB Stable
  Copy number: Unknown
Terms and licenses: Academic/Nonprofit Terms; Industry Terms: Not Available to Industry
How to cite: p48.unipolyA.dNGFR.mCMV.PGK.eGFP.Gem1.WPRE was a gift from Ferdinando Pucci (Addgene plasmid # 226767 ; http://n2t.net/addgene:226767 ; RRID:Addgene_226767)
